Addgene plasmid #116861: NES-PAmCherry-cPHx3
Purpose: PI(3,4)P2 biosensor
Depositing lab: Gerry Hammond. Publication: A high-avidity biosensor reveals plasma membrane PI(3,4)P2 is predominantly a class I PI3K signaling product. Goulden BD, Pacheco J, Dull A, Zewe JP, Deiters A, Hammond GRV. J Cell Biol. 2019 Mar 4;218(3):1066-1079. doi: 10.1083/jcb.201809026. Epub 2018 Dec 27. PubMed 30591513.
Backbone
  Vector backbone: pPAmCherry-C1
  Total vector size (bp): 6231
  Vector type: Mammalian Expression
  Selectable markers: Neomycin (select with G418)
Growth in bacteria
  Bacterial resistance: Kanamycin, 50 μg/mL
  Growth temperature: 37°C
  Growth strain: DH5alpha
  Copy number: High Copy
Gene/Insert
  Gene/Insert name: PLEKHA1
  Species: H. sapiens (human)
  Insert size (bp): 483
  Mutation: amino acids 169-329 (tandem trimer)
  Entrez Gene: PLEKHA1 (a.k.a. TAPP1)
  Tag / fusion protein: PAmCherry (N terminal on insert)
  Cloning method: Restriction Enzyme; 5′ cloning site NheI (not destroyed); 3′ cloning site HindIII (not destroyed)
  Sequencing primers: 5′ CMV-For; 3′ SV40-pArev
Terms and licenses: Academic/Nonprofit Terms; Industry Terms: Not Available to Industry
Depositor comments: Please visit https://www.biorxiv.org/content/early/2018/09/06/410811 for bioRxiv preprint.
How to cite: NES-PAmCherry-cPHx3 was a gift from Gerry Hammond (Addgene plasmid # 116861 ; http://n2t.net/addgene:116861 ; RRID:Addgene_116861)
