[The description below was written by a language model from this plasmid's Addgene catalogue record and pLannotate feature annotations shown in this document.]
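Description:
NES-PAmCherry-cPHx3 is a mammalian expression plasmid of 6,231 bp built on the pPAmCherry-C1 backbone and encoding a genetically encoded biosensor for the lipid PI(3,4)P2. It replicates in E. coli at high copy from a ColE1/pUC-type origin and also carries an f1 phage origin. A single NeoR/KanR (Tn5 aminoglycoside phosphotransferase) gene serves both hosts. A bacterial bla-type promoter drives it for kanamycin selection, and the SV40 enhancer/early promoter with an HSV TK polyadenylation signal drives it for G418 selection in mammalian cells. The short annotated fragments of ble, SV40 large T antigen and the bGH poly(A) signal appear to be backbone remnants rather than functional elements.

The expression cassette uses the CMV immediate-early enhancer and promoter and ends at an SV40 poly(A) signal. It encodes the photoactivatable red fluorescent protein PAmCherry1 fused at the N-terminus of three tandem copies of a human PLEKHA1 (TAPP1) fragment, amino acids 169–329, separated by short linkers. The construct name indicates that this fragment is the C-terminal PH domain. PLEKHA1 binds PI(3,4)P2 specifically among phosphoinositides, and the tandem trimer is intended to raise avidity for the lipid. The name also indicates a nuclear export sequence. It is not annotated in the feature table, although a short unannotated stretch lies between the promoter and the PAmCherry1 coding sequence where it may sit.

The probe is expressed in cultured mammalian cells to report the location and abundance of PI(3,4)P2, for example at the plasma membrane during class I PI3K signalling. The photoactivatable tag would make it suitable for photoactivation-based imaging, though the record does not state a specific application of this kind.
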