Features (pLannotate 1.2.2; 18 found; start..end, strand, type, name):
     61..364     +  enhancer       CMV enhancer: human cytomegalovirus immediate early enhancer
    365..568     +  promoter       CMV promoter: human cytomegalovirus (CMV) immediate early promoter
    607..1314    +  CDS            PAmCherry1: PAmCherry1 is a photoactivatable red fluorescent protein published in 2009, derived from Discosoma sp.. It is reported to be a rapidly-maturing monomer with high acid sensitivity.
   1315..1350    +  misc_feature   MCS (fragment): multiple cloning site
   1369..1860    +  CDS            PLEKHA1 (fragment): PKHA1_HUMAN - Also known as TAPP1. Experimental evidence at protein level: Swiss-Prot protein existence level 1. Binds specifically to phosphatidylinositol 3,4-diphosphate (PtdIns3,4P2), but not to other phosphoinositides. May recruit other proteins to the plasma membrane. From Homo sapiens (Human).
   1876..2367    +  CDS            PLEKHA1 (fragment): PKHA1_HUMAN - Also known as TAPP1. Experimental evidence at protein level: Swiss-Prot protein existence level 1. Binds specifically to phosphatidylinositol 3,4-diphosphate (PtdIns3,4P2), but not to other phosphoinositides. May recruit other proteins to the plasma membrane. From Homo sapiens (Human).
   2383..2865    +  CDS            PLEKHA1 (fragment): PKHA1_HUMAN - Also known as TAPP1. Experimental evidence at protein level: Swiss-Prot protein existence level 1. Binds specifically to phosphatidylinositol 3,4-diphosphate (PtdIns3,4P2), but not to other phosphoinositides. May recruit other proteins to the plasma membrane. From Homo sapiens (Human).
   2868..2895    +  misc_feature   MCS (fragment): multiple cloning site
   2912..2996    +  CDS            large T antigen (fragment): large T antigen from SV40 (simian virus 40)
   3019..3140    +  polyA_signal   SV40 poly(A) signal: SV40 polyadenylation signal
   3174..3602    -  rep_origin     f1 ori (sequence partly withheld): f1 bacteriophage origin of replication; arrow indicates direction of (+) strand synthesis
   3629..3733    +  promoter       AmpR promoter: bla
   3735..4092    +  promoter       SV40 promoter: SV40 enhancer and early promoter
   4127..4921    +  CDS            NeoR/KanR: aminoglycoside phosphotransferase from Tn5; aph(3')-II (or nptII); confers resistance to neomycin, kanamycin, and G418 (Geneticin®)
   4942..5094    +  CDS            ble (fragment): BLE_KLEPN - Experimental evidence at protein level: Swiss-Prot protein existence level 1. Binding protein with a strong affinity to the bleomycin family of antibiotics. Binds to CL990; an antimitotic-antibiotic compound. From Klebsiella pneumoniae.
   5153..5200    +  polyA_signal   HSV TK poly(A) signal: herpes simplex virus thymidine kinase polyadenylation signal (Cole and Stacy, 1985)
   5291..5307    -  polyA_signal   bGH poly(A) signal (fragment): bovine growth hormone polyadenylation signal
   5529..6117    +  rep_origin     ori: high-copy-number ColE1/pMB1/pBR322/pUC origin of replication
>Addgene plasmid #116861 | NES-PAmCherry-cPHx3 | depositor full sequence | sequence record 219813 | NES-PAmCherry-cPHx3 sequence 6231 bps
TAGTTATTAATAGTAATCAATTACGGGGTCATTAGTTCATAGCCCATATATGGAGTTCCGCGTTACATAA
CTTACGGTAAATGGCCCGCCTGGCTGACCGCCCAACGACCCCCGCCCATTGACGTCAATAATGACGTATG
TTCCCATAGTAACGCCAATAGGGACTTTCCATTGACGTCAATGGGTGGAGTATTTACGGTAAACTGCCCA
CTTGGCAGTACATCAAGTGTATCATATGCCAAGTACGCCCCCTATTGACGTCAATGACGGTAAATGGCCC
GCCTGGCATTATGCCCAGTACATGACCTTATGGGACTTTCCTACTTGGCAGTACATCTACGTATTAGTCA
TCGCTATTACCATGGTGATGCGGTTTTGGCAGTACATCAATGGGCGTGGATAGCGGTTTGACTCACGGGG
ATTTCCAAGTCTCCACCCCATTGACGTCAATGGGAGTTTGTTTTGGCACCAAAATCAACGGGACTTTCCA
AAATGTCGTAACAACTCCGCCCCATTGACGCAAATGGGCGGTAGGCGTGTACGGTGGGAGGTCTATATAA
GCAGAGCTGGTTTAGTGAACCGTCAGATCCGCTAGCGGTCGCCACCATGGTGAGCAAGGGCGAGGAGGAT
AACATGGCCATCATTAAGGAGTTCATGCGCTTCAAGGTGCACATGGAGGGGTCCGTGAACGGCCACGTGT
TCGAGATCGAGGGCGAGGGCGAGGGCCGCCCCTACGAGGGCACCCAGACCGCCAAGCTGAAGGTGACCAA
GGGCGGCCCCCTGCCCTTCACCTGGGACATCCTGAGCCCTCAGTTCATGTACGGCTCCAATGCCTACGTG
AAGCACCCCGCCGACATCCCCGACTACTTTAAGCTGTCCTTCCCCGAGGGCTTCAAGTGGGAGCGCGTGA
TGAAATTCGAGGACGGCGGCGTGGTGACCGTGACCCAGGACTCCTCCCTGCAGGACGGCGAGTTCATCTA
CAAGGTGAAGCTGCGCGGCACCAACTTCCCCTCCGACGGCCCCGTGATGCAGAAGAAGACCATGGGCTGG
GAGGCCCTCTCCGAGCGGATGTACCCCGAGGACGGCGCCCTGAAGGGCGAGGTCAAGCCCAGAGTGAAGC
TGAAGGACGGCGGCCACTACGACGCTGAGGTCAAGACCACCTACAAGGCCAAGAAGCCCGTGCAGCTGCC
CGGCGCCTACAACGTCAACCGCAAGCTGGACATCACCAGCCACAACGAGGACTACACCATCGTGGAGCAG
TACGAGAGAGCCGAGGGCCGCCACTCCACCGGCGGCATGGACGAGCTGTACAAGTCCGGACTCAGATCTC
GAGCTCAAGCTTCGAATTCTACCTGGAAAATGAGCTCGAGAAATAATCTGAAACGGTCACAAAGCCATCT
TCCTTACTTTACTCCTAAACCACCTCAAGATAGTGCGGTTATCAAAGCTGGATATTGTGTAAAACAAGGA
GCAGTGATGAAAAACTGGAAGAGAAGATATTTTCAATTGGATGAAAACACAATAGGCTACTTCAAATCTG
AACTGGAAAAGGAACCTCTTCGTGTAATACCACTTAAAGAGGTTCATAAAGTCCAGGAATGTAAGCAAAG
CGACATAATGATGAGGGACAACCTCTTTGAAATTGTAACAACGTCTCGAACTTTCTATGTGCAGGCTGAT
AGCCCTGAAGAGATGCACAGTTGGATTAAAGCAGTCTCTGGCGCCATTGTAGCACAGCGGGGTCCCGGCA
GATCTGCGTCTTCTGAGCATCCCCCCGGTCCTTCAGAATCCAAACACGCTTTCCGTCCTACCAACGCAGC
CACCGCCACCTCACATTCCACAGCCTCTCGCGGAGGCTCAGGGGGTTCCGGCGGAAGAAATAATCTGAAA
CGGTCACAAAGCCATCTTCCTTACTTTACTCCTAAACCACCTCAAGATAGTGCGGTTATCAAAGCTGGAT
ATTGTGTAAAACAAGGAGCAGTGATGAAAAACTGGAAGAGAAGATATTTTCAATTGGATGAAAACACAAT
AGGCTACTTCAAATCTGAACTGGAAAAGGAACCTCTTCGTGTAATACCACTTAAAGAGGTTCATAAAGTC
CAGGAATGTAAGCAAAGCGACATAATGATGAGGGACAACCTCTTTGAAATTGTAACAACGTCTCGAACTT
TCTATGTGCAGGCTGATAGCCCTGAAGAGATGCACAGTTGGATTAAAGCAGTCTCTGGCGCCATTGTAGC
ACAGCGGGGTCCCGGCAGATCTGCGTCTTCTGAGCATCCCCCCGGTCCTTCAGAATCCAAACACGCTTTC
CGTCCTACCAACGCAGCCACCGCCACCTCACATTCCACAGCCTCTCGCGGAGGCTCAGGGGGTTCCGGCG
GAAGAAATAATCTGAAACGGTCACAAAGCCATCTTCCTTACTTTACTCCTAAACCACCTCAAGATAGTGC
GGTTATCAAAGCTGGATATTGTGTAAAACAAGGAGCAGTGATGAAAAACTGGAAGAGAAGATATTTTCAA
TTGGATGAAAACACAATAGGCTACTTCAAATCTGAACTGGAAAAGGAACCTCTTCGTGTAATACCACTTA
AAGAGGTTCATAAAGTCCAGGAATGTAAGCAAAGCGACATAATGATGAGGGACAACCTCTTTGAAATTGT
AACAACGTCTCGAACTTTCTATGTGCAGGCTGATAGCCCTGAAGAGATGCACAGTTGGATTAAAGCAGTC
TCTGGCGCCATTGTAGCACAGCGGGGTCCCGGCAGATCTGCGTCTTCTGAGCATCCCCCCGGTCCTTCAG
AATCCAAACACGCTTTCCGTCCTACCAACGCAGCCACCGCCACCTCACATTCCACAGCCTCTCGCTGAGT
CGACGGTACCGCGGGCCCGGGATCCACCGGATCTAGATAACTGATCATAATCAGCCATACCACATTTGTA
GAGGTTTTACTTGCTTTAAAAAACCTCCCACACCTCCCCCTGAACCTGAAACATAAAATGAATGCAATTG
TTGTTGTTAACTTGTTTATTGCAGCTTATAATGGTTACAAATAAAGCAATAGCATCACAAATTTCACAAA
TAAAGCATTTTTTTCACTGCATTCTAGTTGTGGTTTGTCCAAACTCATCAATGTATCTTAACGCGTAAAT
TGTAAGCGTTAATATTTTGTTAAAATTCGCGTTAAATTTTTGTTAAATCAGCTCATTTTTTAACCAATAG
GCCGAAATCGGCAAAATCCCTTATAAATCAAAAGAATAGACCGAGATAGGGT
[37 nt withheld, positions 3273-3309]
AAAGAACGTGGACTCCAACGTCAAAGG
[49 nt withheld, positions 3337-3385]
T
[91 nt withheld, positions 3387-3477]
G
[124 nt withheld, positions 3479-3602]
CAGGTGGCACTTTTCGGGGAAATGTGCGCGGAACCCCTATTTGTTTATTTTTCTAAATACATTCAAATAT
GTATCCGCTCATGAGACAATAACCCTGATAAATGCTTCAATAATATTGAAAAAGGAAGAGTCCTGAGGCG
GAAAGAACCAGCTGTGGAATGTGTGTCAGTTAGGGTGTGGAAAGTCCCCAGGCTCCCCAGCAGGCAGAAG
TATGCAAAGCATGCATCTCAATTAGTCAGCAACCAGGTGTGGAAAGTCCCCAGGCTCCCCAGCAGGCAGA
AGTATGCAAAGCATGCATCTCAATTAGTCAGCAACCATAGTCCCGCCCCTAACTCCGCCCATCCCGCCCC
TAACTCCGCCCAGTTCCGCCCATTCTCCGCCCCATGGCTGACTAATTTTTTTTATTTATGCAGAGGCCGA
GGCCGCCTCGGCCTCTGAGCTATTCCAGAAGTAGTGAGGAGGCTTTTTTGGAGGCCTAGGCTTTTGCAAA
GATCGATCAAGAGACAGGATGAGGATCGTTTCGCATGATTGAACAAGATGGATTGCACGCAGGTTCTCCG
GCCGCTTGGGTGGAGAGGCTATTCGGCTATGACTGGGCACAACAGACAATCGGCTGCTCTGATGCCGCCG
TGTTCCGGCTGTCAGCGCAGGGGCGCCCGGTTCTTTTTGTCAAGACCGACCTGTCCGGTGCCCTGAATGA
ACTGCAAGACGAGGCAGCGCGGCTATCGTGGCTGGCCACGACGGGCGTTCCTTGCGCAGCTGTGCTCGAC
GTTGTCACTGAAGCGGGAAGGGACTGGCTGCTATTGGGCGAAGTGCCGGGGCAGGATCTCCTGTCATCTC
ACCTTGCTCCTGCCGAGAAAGTATCCATCATGGCTGATGCAATGCGGCGGCTGCATACGCTTGATCCGGC
TACCTGCCCATTCGACCACCAAGCGAAACATCGCATCGAGCGAGCACGTACTCGGATGGAAGCCGGTCTT
GTCGATCAGGATGATCTGGACGAAGAGCATCAGGGGCTCGCGCCAGCCGAACTGTTCGCCAGGCTCAAGG
CGAGCATGCCCGACGGCGAGGATCTCGTCGTGACCCATGGCGATGCCTGCTTGCCGAATATCATGGTGGA
AAATGGCCGCTTTTCTGGATTCATCGACTGTGGCCGGCTGGGTGTGGCGGACCGCTATCAGGACATAGCG
TTGGCTACCCGTGATATTGCTGAAGAGCTTGGCGGCGAATGGGCTGACCGCTTCCTCGTGCTTTACGGTA
TCGCCGCTCCCGATTCGCAGCGCATCGCCTTCTATCGCCTTCTTGACGAGTTCTTCTGAGCGGGACTCTG
GGGTTCGAAATGACCGACCAAGCGACGCCCAACCTGCCATCACGAGATTTCGATTCCACCGCCGCCTTCT
ATGAAAGGTTGGGCTTCGGAATCGTTTTCCGGGACGCCGGCTGGATGATCCTCCAGCGCGGGGATCTCAT
GCTGGAGTTCTTCGCCCACCCTAGGGGGAGGCTAACTGAAACACGGAAGGAGACAATACCGGAAGGAACC
CGCGCTATGACGGCAATAAAAAGACAGAATAAAACGCACGGTGTTGGGTCGTTTGTTCATAAACGCGGGG
TTCGGTCCCAGGGCTGGCACTCTGTCGATACCCCACCGAGACCCCATTGGGGCCAATACGCCCGCGTTTC
TTCCTTTTCCCCACCCCACCCCCCAAGTTCGGGTGAAGGCCCAGGGCTCGCAGCCAACGTCGGGGCGGCA
GGCCCTGCCATAGCCTCAGGTTACTCATATATACTTTAGATTGATTTAAAACTTCATTTTTAATTTAAAA
GGATCTAGGTGAAGATCCTTTTTGATAATCTCATGACCAAAATCCCTTAACGTGAGTTTTCGTTCCACTG
AGCGTCAGACCCCGTAGAAAAGATCAAAGGATCTTCTTGAGATCCTTTTTTTCTGCGCGTAATCTGCTGC
TTGCAAACAAAAAAACCACCGCTACCAGCGGTGGTTTGTTTGCCGGATCAAGAGCTACCAACTCTTTTTC
CGAAGGTAACTGGCTTCAGCAGAGCGCAGATACCAAATACTGTCCTTCTAGTGTAGCCGTAGTTAGGCCA
CCACTTCAAGAACTCTGTAGCACCGCCTACATACCTCGCTCTGCTAATCCTGTTACCAGTGGCTGCTGCC
AGTGGCGATAAGTCGTGTCTTACCGGGTTGGACTCAAGACGATAGTTACCGGATAAGGCGCAGCGGTCGG
GCTGAACGGGGGGTTCGTGCACACAGCCCAGCTTGGAGCGAACGACCTACACCGAACTGAGATACCTACA
GCGTGAGCTATGAGAAAGCGCCACGCTTCCCGAAGGGAGAAAGGCGGACAGGTATCCGGTAAGCGGCAGG
GTCGGAACAGGAGAGCGCACGAGGGAGCTTCCAGGGGGAAACGCCTGGTATCTTTATAGTCCTGTCGGGT
TTCGCCACCTCTGACTTGAGCGTCGATTTTTGTGATGCTCGTCAGGGGGGCGGAGCCTATGGAAAAACGC
CAGCAACGCGGCCTTTTTACGGTTCCTGGCCTTTTGCTGGCCTTTTGCTCACATGTTCTTTCCTGCGTTA
TCCCCTGATTCTGTGGATAACCGTATTACCGCCATGCAT
