Features (pLannotate 1.2.2; 18 found; start..end, strand, type, name):
     61..364     +  enhancer       CMV enhancer: human cytomegalovirus immediate early enhancer
    365..568     +  promoter       CMV promoter: human cytomegalovirus (CMV) immediate early promoter
    607..1314    +  CDS            PAmCherry1: PAmCherry1 is a photoactivatable red fluorescent protein published in 2009, derived from Discosoma sp.. It is reported to be a rapidly-maturing monomer with high acid sensitivity.
   1315..1350    +  misc_feature   MCS (fragment): multiple cloning site
   1369..1860    +  CDS            PLEKHA1 (fragment): PKHA1_HUMAN - Also known as TAPP1. Experimental evidence at protein level: Swiss-Prot protein existence level 1. Binds specifically to phosphatidylinositol 3,4-diphosphate (PtdIns3,4P2), but not to other phosphoinositides. May recruit other proteins to the plasma membrane. From Homo sapiens (Human).
   1876..2367    +  CDS            PLEKHA1 (fragment): PKHA1_HUMAN - Also known as TAPP1. Experimental evidence at protein level: Swiss-Prot protein existence level 1. Binds specifically to phosphatidylinositol 3,4-diphosphate (PtdIns3,4P2), but not to other phosphoinositides. May recruit other proteins to the plasma membrane. From Homo sapiens (Human).
   2383..2865    +  CDS            PLEKHA1 (fragment): PKHA1_HUMAN - Also known as TAPP1. Experimental evidence at protein level: Swiss-Prot protein existence level 1. Binds specifically to phosphatidylinositol 3,4-diphosphate (PtdIns3,4P2), but not to other phosphoinositides. May recruit other proteins to the plasma membrane. From Homo sapiens (Human).
   2868..2895    +  misc_feature   MCS (fragment): multiple cloning site
   2912..2996    +  CDS            large T antigen (fragment): large T antigen from SV40 (simian virus 40)
   3019..3140    +  polyA_signal   SV40 poly(A) signal: SV40 polyadenylation signal
   3174..3602    -  rep_origin     f1 ori (sequence partly withheld): f1 bacteriophage origin of replication; arrow indicates direction of (+) strand synthesis
   3629..3733    +  promoter       AmpR promoter: bla
   3735..4092    +  promoter       SV40 promoter: SV40 enhancer and early promoter
   4127..4921    +  CDS            NeoR/KanR: aminoglycoside phosphotransferase from Tn5; aph(3')-II (or nptII); confers resistance to neomycin, kanamycin, and G418 (Geneticin®)
   4942..5094    +  CDS            ble (fragment): BLE_KLEPN - Experimental evidence at protein level: Swiss-Prot protein existence level 1. Binding protein with a strong affinity to the bleomycin family of antibiotics. Binds to CL990; an antimitotic-antibiotic compound. From Klebsiella pneumoniae.
   5153..5200    +  polyA_signal   HSV TK poly(A) signal: herpes simplex virus thymidine kinase polyadenylation signal (Cole and Stacy, 1985)
   5291..5307    -  polyA_signal   bGH poly(A) signal (fragment): bovine growth hormone polyadenylation signal
   5529..6117    +  rep_origin     ori: high-copy-number ColE1/pMB1/pBR322/pUC origin of replication
>Addgene plasmid #116861 | NES-PAmCherry-cPHx3 | addgene full sequence | sequence record 224784 | Addgene NGS Result
TAGTTATTAATAGTAATCAATTACGGGGTCATTAGTTCATAGCCCATATATGGAGTTCCGCGTTACATAA
CTTACGGTAAATGGCCCGCCTGGCTGACCGCCCAACGACCCCCGCCCATTGACGTCAATAATGACGTATG
TTCCCATAGTAACGCCAATAGGGACTTTCCATTGACGTCAATGGGTGGAGTATTTACGGTAAACTGCCCA
CTTGGCAGTACATCAAGTGTATCATATGCCAAGTACGCCCCCTATTGACGTCAATGACGGTAAATGGCCC
GCCTGGCATTATGCCCAGTACATGACCTTATGGGACTTTCCTACTTGGCAGTACATCTACGTATTAGTCA
TCGCTATTACCATGGTGATGCGGTTTTGGCAGTACATCAATGGGCGTGGATAGCGGTTTGACTCACGGGG
ATTTCCAAGTCTCCACCCCATTGACGTCAATGGGAGTTTGTTTTGGCACCAAAATCAACGGGACTTTCCA
AAATGTCGTAACAACTCCGCCCCATTGACGCAAATGGGCGGTAGGCGTGTACGGTGGGAGGTCTATATAA
GCAGAGCTGGTTTAGTGAACCGTCAGATCCGCTAGCGGTCGCCACCATGGTGAGCAAGGGCGAGGAGGAT
AACATGGCCATCATTAAGGAGTTCATGCGCTTCAAGGTGCACATGGAGGGGTCCGTGAACGGCCACGTGT
TCGAGATCGAGGGCGAGGGCGAGGGCCGCCCCTACGAGGGCACCCAGACCGCCAAGCTGAAGGTGACCAA
GGGCGGCCCCCTGCCCTTCACCTGGGACATCCTGAGCCCTCAGTTCATGTACGGCTCCAATGCCTACGTG
AAGCACCCCGCCGACATCCCCGACTACTTTAAGCTGTCCTTCCCCGAGGGCTTCAAGTGGGAGCGCGTGA
TGAAATTCGAGGACGGCGGCGTGGTGACCGTGACCCAGGACTCCTCCCTGCAGGACGGCGAGTTCATCTA
CAAGGTGAAGCTGCGCGGCACCAACTTCCCCTCCGACGGCCCCGTGATGCAGAAGAAGACCATGGGCTGG
GAGGCCCTCTCCGAGCGGATGTACCCCGAGGACGGCGCCCTGAAGGGCGAGGTCAAGCCCAGAGTGAAGC
TGAAGGACGGCGGCCACTACGACGCTGAGGTCAAGACCACCTACAAGGCCAAGAAGCCCGTGCAGCTGCC
CGGCGCCTACAACGTCAACCGCAAGCTGGACATCACCAGCCACAACGAGGACTACACCATCGTGGAGCAG
TACGAGAGAGCCGAGGGCCGCCACTCCACCGGCGGCATGGACGAGCTGTACAAGTCCGGACTCAGATCTC
GAGCTCAAGCTTCGAATTCTACCTGGAAAATGAGCTCGAGAAATAATCTGAAACGGTCACAAAGCCATCT
TCCTTACTTTACTCCTAAACCACCTCAAGATAGTGCGGTTATCAAAGCTGGATATTGTGTAAAACAAGGA
GCAGTGATGAAAAACTGGAAGAGAAGATATTTTCAATTGGATGAAAACACAATAGGCTACTTCAAATCTG
AACTGGAAAAGGAACCTCTTCGTGTAATACCACTTAAAGAGGTTCATAAAGTCCAGGAATGTAAGCAAAG
CGACATAATGATGAGGGACAACCTCTTTGAAATTGTAACAACGTCTCGAACTTTCTATGTGCAGGCTGAT
AGCCCTGAAGAGATGCACAGTTGGATTAAAGCAGTCTCTGGCGCCATTGTAGCACAGCGGGGTCCCGGCA
GATCTGCGTCTTCTGAGCATCCCCCCGGTCCTTCAGAATCCAAACACGCTTTCCGTCCTACCAACGCAGC
CACCGCCACCTCACATTCCACAGCCTCTCGCGGAGGCTCAGGGGGTTCCGGCGGAAGAAATAATCTGAAA
CGGTCACAAAGCCATCTTCCTTACTTTACTCCTAAACCACCTCAAGATAGTGCGGTTATCAAAGCTGGAT
ATTGTGTAAAACAAGGAGCAGTGATGAAAAACTGGAAGAGAAGATATTTTCAATTGGATGAAAACACAAT
AGGCTACTTCAAATCTGAACTGGAAAAGGAACCTCTTCGTGTAATACCACTTAAAGAGGTTCATAAAGTC
CAGGAATGTAAGCAAAGCGACATAATGATGAGGGACAACCTCTTTGAAATTGTAACAACGTCTCGAACTT
TCTATGTGCAGGCTGATAGCCCTGAAGAGATGCACAGTTGGATTAAAGCAGTCTCTGGCGCCATTGTAGC
ACAGCGGGGTCCCGGCAGATCTGCGTCTTCTGAGCATCCCCCCGGTCCTTCAGAATCCAAACACGCTTTC
CGTCCTACCAACGCAGCCACCGCCACCTCACATTCCACAGCCTCTCGCGGAGGCTCAGGGGGTTCCGGCG
GAAGAAATAATCTGAAACGGTCACAAAGCCATCTTCCTTACTTTACTCCTAAACCACCTCAAGATAGTGC
GGTTATCAAAGCTGGATATTGTGTAAAACAAGGAGCAGTGATGAAAAACTGGAAGAGAAGATATTTTCAA
TTGGATGAAAACACAATAGGCTACTTCAAATCTGAACTGGAAAAGGAACCTCTTCGTGTAATACCACTTA
AAGAGGTTCATAAAGTCCAGGAATGTAAGCAAAGCGACATAATGATGAGGGACAACCTCTTTGAAATTGT
AACAACGTCTCGAACTTTCTATGTGCAGGCTGATAGCCCTGAAGAGATGCACAGTTGGATTAAAGCAGTC
TCTGGCGCCATTGTAGCACAGCGGGGTCCCGGCAGATCTGCGTCTTCTGAGCATCCCCCCGGTCCTTCAG
AATCCAAACACGCTTTCCGTCCTACCAACGCAGCCACCGCCACCTCACATTCCACAGCCTCTCGCTGAGT
CGACGGTACCGCGGGCCCGGGATCCACCGGATCTAGATAACTGATCATAATCAGCCATACCACATTTGTA
GAGGTTTTACTTGCTTTAAAAAACCTCCCACACCTCCCCCTGAACCTGAAACATAAAATGAATGCAATTG
TTGTTGTTAACTTGTTTATTGCAGCTTATAATGGTTACAAATAAAGCAATAGCATCACAAATTTCACAAA
TAAAGCATTTTTTTCACTGCATTCTAGTTGTGGTTTGTCCAAACTCATCAATGTATCTTAACGCGTAAAT
TGTAAGCGTTAATATTTTGTTAAAATTCGCGTTAAATTTTTGTTAAATCAGCTCATTTTTTAACCAATAG
GCCGAAATCGGCAAAATCCCTTATAAATCAAAAGAATAGACCGAGATAGGGT
[37 nt withheld, positions 3273-3309]
AAAGAACGTGGACTCCAACGTCAAAGG
[49 nt withheld, positions 3337-3385]
T
[91 nt withheld, positions 3387-3477]
G
[124 nt withheld, positions 3479-3602]
CAGGTGGCACTTTTCGGGGAAATGTGCGCGGAACCCCTATTTGTTTATTTTTCTAAATACATTCAAATAT
GTATCCGCTCATGAGACAATAACCCTGATAAATGCTTCAATAATATTGAAAAAGGAAGAGTCCTGAGGCG
GAAAGAACCAGCTGTGGAATGTGTGTCAGTTAGGGTGTGGAAAGTCCCCAGGCTCCCCAGCAGGCAGAAG
TATGCAAAGCATGCATCTCAATTAGTCAGCAACCAGGTGTGGAAAGTCCCCAGGCTCCCCAGCAGGCAGA
AGTATGCAAAGCATGCATCTCAATTAGTCAGCAACCATAGTCCCGCCCCTAACTCCGCCCATCCCGCCCC
TAACTCCGCCCAGTTCCGCCCATTCTCCGCCCCATGGCTGACTAATTTTTTTTATTTATGCAGAGGCCGA
GGCCGCCTCGGCCTCTGAGCTATTCCAGAAGTAGTGAGGAGGCTTTTTTGGAGGCCTAGGCTTTTGCAAA
GATCGATCAAGAGACAGGATGAGGATCGTTTCGCATGATTGAACAAGATGGATTGCACGCAGGTTCTCCG
GCCGCTTGGGTGGAGAGGCTATTCGGCTATGACTGGGCACAACAGACAATCGGCTGCTCTGATGCCGCCG
TGTTCCGGCTGTCAGCGCAGGGGCGCCCGGTTCTTTTTGTCAAGACCGACCTGTCCGGTGCCCTGAATGA
ACTGCAAGACGAGGCAGCGCGGCTATCGTGGCTGGCCACGACGGGCGTTCCTTGCGCAGCTGTGCTCGAC
GTTGTCACTGAAGCGGGAAGGGACTGGCTGCTATTGGGCGAAGTGCCGGGGCAGGATCTCCTGTCATCTC
ACCTTGCTCCTGCCGAGAAAGTATCCATCATGGCTGATGCAATGCGGCGGCTGCATACGCTTGATCCGGC
TACCTGCCCATTCGACCACCAAGCGAAACATCGCATCGAGCGAGCACGTACTCGGATGGAAGCCGGTCTT
GTCGATCAGGATGATCTGGACGAAGAGCATCAGGGGCTCGCGCCAGCCGAACTGTTCGCCAGGCTCAAGG
CGAGCATGCCCGACGGCGAGGATCTCGTCGTGACCCATGGCGATGCCTGCTTGCCGAATATCATGGTGGA
AAATGGCCGCTTTTCTGGATTCATCGACTGTGGCCGGCTGGGTGTGGCGGACCGCTATCAGGACATAGCG
TTGGCTACCCGTGATATTGCTGAAGAGCTTGGCGGCGAATGGGCTGACCGCTTCCTCGTGCTTTACGGTA
TCGCCGCTCCCGATTCGCAGCGCATCGCCTTCTATCGCCTTCTTGACGAGTTCTTCTGAGCGGGACTCTG
GGGTTCGAAATGACCGACCAAGCGACGCCCAACCTGCCATCACGAGATTTCGATTCCACCGCCGCCTTCT
ATGAAAGGTTGGGCTTCGGAATCGTTTTCCGGGACGCCGGCTGGATGATCCTCCAGCGCGGGGATCTCAT
GCTGGAGTTCTTCGCCCACCCTAGGGGGAGGCTAACTGAAACACGGAAGGAGACAATACCGGAAGGAACC
CGCGCTATGACGGCAATAAAAAGACAGAATAAAACGCACGGTGTTGGGTCGTTTGTTCATAAACGCGGGG
TTCGGTCCCAGGGCTGGCACTCTGTCGATACCCCACCGAGACCCCATTGGGGCCAATACGCCCGCGTTTC
TTCCTTTTCCCCACCCCACCCCCCAAGTTCGGGTGAAGGCCCAGGGCTCGCAGCCAACGTCGGGGCGGCA
GGCCCTGCCATAGCCTCAGGTTACTCATATATACTTTAGATTGATTTAAAACTTCATTTTTAATTTAAAA
GGATCTAGGTGAAGATCCTTTTTGATAATCTCATGACCAAAATCCCTTAACGTGAGTTTTCGTTCCACTG
AGCGTCAGACCCCGTAGAAAAGATCAAAGGATCTTCTTGAGATCCTTTTTTTCTGCGCGTAATCTGCTGC
TTGCAAACAAAAAAACCACCGCTACCAGCGGTGGTTTGTTTGCCGGATCAAGAGCTACCAACTCTTTTTC
CGAAGGTAACTGGCTTCAGCAGAGCGCAGATACCAAATACTGTTCTTCTAGTGTAGCCGTAGTTAGGCCA
CCACTTCAAGAACTCTGTAGCACCGCCTACATACCTCGCTCTGCTAATCCTGTTACCAGTGGCTGCTGCC
AGTGGCGATAAGTCGTGTCTTACCGGGTTGGACTCAAGACGATAGTTACCGGATAAGGCGCAGCGGTCGG
GCTGAACGGGGGGTTCGTGCACACAGCCCAGCTTGGAGCGAACGACCTACACCGAACTGAGATACCTACA
GCGTGAGCTATGAGAAAGCGCCACGCTTCCCGAAGGGAGAAAGGCGGACAGGTATCCGGTAAGCGGCAGG
GTCGGAACAGGAGAGCGCACGAGGGAGCTTCCAGGGGGAAACGCCTGGTATCTTTATAGTCCTGTCGGGT
TTCGCCACCTCTGACTTGAGCGTCGATTTTTGTGATGCTCGTCAGGGGGGCGGAGCCTATGGAAAAACGC
CAGCAACGCGGCCTTTTTACGGTTCCTGGCCTTTTGCTGGCCTTTTGCTCACATGTTCTTTCCTGCGTTA
TCCCCTGATTCTGTGGATAACCGTATTACCGCCATGCAT
